>Addgene plasmid #84091 | pFGC5941-PacI-ath-STTM165/166-48nt | addgene full sequence | sequence record 167200 | Addgene NGS Result
TGAGACTTTTCAACAAAGGGTAATTTCGGGAAACCTCCTCGGCTTCCATTGCCCAGCTGTCTGTCACTTC
ATCGAAAGGACAGTAGAAAAGGAAGGTGGCTCCTACAAATGCCATCATTGCGATAAAGGAAAGGCTATCA
TTCAAGATGCCTCTGCCGACAGTGGTCCCAAAGATGGACCCCCACCCACGAGGAGCATCGTGGAAAAAGA
AGACGTTCCAACCACGTCTTCAAAGCAAGTGGATTGATGTGACATCTCCACTGACGTAAGGGATGACGCA
CAATCCCACTATCCTTCGCAAGACCCTTCCTCTATATAAGGAAGTTCATTTCATTTGGAGAGGACAGCCC
AAGCTTGGGGGATGAAGCTACCTGGTCCGAGTTGTTGTTGTTATGGTCTAATTTAAATATGGTCTAAAGA
AGAAGAATGGGGAATGAAGCTACCTGGTCCGAGAATTCGGTACGCTGAAATCACCAGTCTCTCTCTACAA
ATCTATCTCTCTCTATTTTCTCCATAAATAATGTGTGAGTAGTTTCCCGATAAGGGAAATTAGGGTTCTT
ATAGGGTTTCGCTCATGTGTTGAGCATATAAGAAACCCTTAGTATGTATTTGTATTTGTAAAATACTTCT
ATCAATAAAATTTCTAATTCCTAAAACCAAAATCCAGTACTAAAATCCAGATCTCCTAAAGTCCCTATAG
ATCTTTGTCGTGAATATAAACCAGACACGAGACGACTAAACCTGGAGCCCAGACGCCGTTCGAAGCTAGA
AGTACCGCTTAGGCAGGAGGCCGTTAGGGAAAAGATGCTAAGGCAGGGTTGGTTACGTTGACTCCCCCGT
AGGTTTGGTTTAAATATGAGGAAGTGGACGGAAGGAAGGAGGAAGACAAGGAAGGATAAGGTTGCAGGCC
CTGCGCAAGGTAAGAAGATGGAAATTTGATAGAGGTACGCTACTATACTTATACTATACGCTAAGGGAAT
GCTTGTATTTATACCCTATACCCCCTAATAACCCCTTATCAATTTAAGAAATAATCCGCATAAGCCCCCG
CTTAAAAATTGGTATCAGAGCCATGAATAGGTCTATGACCAAAACTCAAGAGGATAAAACCTCACCAAAA
TACGAAAGAGTTCTTAACTCTAAAGATAAAAGATCTTTCAAGATCAAAACTAGTTCCCTCACACCGGTGA
CGGGGATCGCATGCGATCTCTAGACCATCACATTGGGGCTTCAGCTGCTCGAGTTCTATAGTGTCACCTA
AATCGTATGTGTATGATACATAAGGTTATGTATTAATTGTAGCCGCGTTCTAACGTCGACGTACCAATTA
CGCCCCGCCCTGCCACTCATCGCAGTACTGTTGTAATTCATTAAGCATTCTGCCGACATGGAAGCCATCA
CAAACGGCATGATGAACCTGAATCGCCAGCGGCATCAGCACCTTGTCGCCTTGCGTATAATATTTGCCCA
TGGTGAAAACGGGGGCGAAGAAGTTGTCCATATTGGCTACGTTTAAATCAAAACTGGTGAAACTCACCCA
GGGATTGGCTGAGACGAAAAACATATTCTCAATAAACCCTTTAGGGAAATAGGCCAGGTTTTCACCGTAA
CACGCCACATCTTGCGAATATATGTGTAGAAACTGCCGGAAATCGTCGTGGTATTCACTCCAGAGCGATG
AAAACGTTTCAGTTTGCTCATGGAAAACGGTGTAACAAGGGTGAACACTATCCCATATCACCAGCTCACC
GCCTTTCATTGCCATACGGAACTCCGGATGAGCATTCATCAGGCGGGCAAGAATGTGAATAAAGGCCGGA
TAAAACTTGTGCTTATTTTTCTTTACGGTCTTTAAAAAGGCCGTAATATCCAGCTGAACGGTCTGGTTAT
AGGTACATTGAGCAACTGACTGAAATGCCTCAAAATGTTCTTTACGATGCCATTGGGATATATCAACGGT
GGTATATCCAGTGATTTTTTTCTCCATTTTAGCTCCCTTAGCTCCTGAAAATCTCGATAACTCATTAAAA
CTTATCGATGATAAGCTGTCAAACATGAGAATTTAGCCCGCCTAATGAGCGGGCTTTTTGTTGTGATCCG
CGTTGCTGGCGTTTTTCCATAGGCTCCGCCCCCCTGACGAGCATCACAAAAATCGACGCTCAAGTCAGAG
GTGGCGAAACCCGACAGGACTATAAAGATACCAGGCGTTTCCCCCTGGAAGCTCCCTCGTGCGCTCTCCT
GTTCCGACCCTGCCGCTTACCGGATACCTGTCCGCCTTTCTTAATTAACTCTCTAGACTCACCTAGGATC
CATGAATTCTGAGATTTTTCAAATCAGTGCGCAAGACGTGACGTAAGTATCCGAGTCAGTTTTTATTTTT
CTACTAATTTGGTCGTTTATTTCGGCGTGTAGGACATGGCAACCGGGCCTGAATTTCGCGGGTATTCTGT
TTCTATTCCAACTTTTTCTTGATCCGCAGCCATTAACGACTTTTGAATAGATACGCTGACACGCCAAGCC
TCGCTAGTCAAAAGTGTACCAAACAACGCTTTACAGCAAGAACGGAATGCGCGTGACGCTCGCGGTGACG
CCATTTCGCCTTTTCAGAAATGGATAAATAGCCTTGCTTCCTATTATATCTTCCCAAATTACCAATACAT
TACACTAGCATCTGAATTTCATAACCAATCTCGATACACCAAATCGAATCGATGAGCCCAGAACGACGCC
CGGCCGACATCCGCCGTGCCACCGAGGCGGACATGCCGGCGGTCTGCACCATCGTCAACCACTACATCGA
GACAAGCACGGTCAACTTCCGTACCGAGCCGCAGGAACCGCAGGAGTGGACGGACGACCTCGTCCGTCTG
CGGGAGCGCTATCCCTGGCTCGTCGCCGAGGTGGACGGCGAGGTCGCCGGCATCGCCTACGCGGGCCCCT
GGAAGGCACGCAACGCCTACGACTGGACGGCCGAGTCGACCGTGTACGTCTCCCCCCGCCACCAGCGGAC
GGGACTGGGCTCCACGCTCTACACCCACCTGCTGAAGTCCCTGGAGGCACAGGGCTTCAAGAGCGTGGTC
GCTGTCATCGGGCTGCCCAACGACCCGAGCGTGCGCATGCACGAGGCGCTCGGATATGCCCCCCGCGGCA
TGCTGCGGGCGGCCGGCTTCAAGCACGGGAACTGGCATGACGTGGGTTTCTGGCAGCTGGACTTCAGCCT
GCCGGTACCGCCCCGTCCGGTCCTGCCCGTCACCGAGATTTGACTGCAGAATCTTGGACTCCCATGTTGG
CAAAGGCAACCAAACAAACAATGAATGATCCGCTCCTGCATATGGGGCGGTTTGAGTATTTCAACTGCCA
TTTGGGCTGAATTGAAGACATGCTCCTGTCAGAAATTCCGTGATCTTACTCAATATTCAGTAATCTCGGC
CAATATCCTAAATGTGCGTGGCTTTATCTGTCTTTGTATTGTTTCATCAATTCATGTAACGTTTGCTTTT
CTTATGAATTTTCAAATAAATTATCAGATCCGAGCTCGAATTAATTCGGCGTTAATTCAGTACATTAAAA
ACGTCCGCAATGTGTTATTAAGTTGTCTAAGCGTCAATTTGTTTACACCACAATATATCCTGCCACCAGC
CAGCCAACAGCTCCCCGACCGGCAGCTCGGCACAAAATCACCACTCGATACAGGCAGCCCATCAGTCCGG
GACGGCGTCAGCGGGAGAGCCGTTGTAAGGCGGCAGACTTTGCTCATGTTACCGATGCTATTCGGAAGAA
CGGCAACTAAGCTGCCGGGTTTGAAACACGGATGATCTCGCGGAGGGTAGCATGTTGATTGTAACGATGA
CAGAGCGTTGCTGCCTGTGATCACCGCGGTTTCAAAATCGGCTCCGTCGATACTATGTTATACGCCAACT
TTGAAAACAACTTTGAAAAAGCTGTTTTCTGGTATTTAAGGTTTTAGAATGCAAGGAACAGTGAATTGGA
GTTCGTCTTGTTATAATTAGCTTCTTGGGGTATCTTTAAATACTGTAGAAAAGAGGAAGGAAATAATAAA
TGGCTAAAATGAGAATATCACCGGAATTGAAAAAACTGATCGAAAAATACCGCTGCGTAAAAGATACGGA
AGGAATGTCTCCTGCTAAGGTATATAAGCTGGTGGGAGAAAATGAAAACCTATATTTAAAAATGACGGAC
AGCCGGTATAAAGGGACCACCTATGATGTGGAACGGGAAAAGGACATGATGCTATGGCTGGAAGGAAAGC
TGCCTGTTCCAAAGGTCCTGCACTTTGAACGGCATGATGGCTGGAGCAATCTGCTCATGAGTGAGGCCGA
TGGCGTCCTTTGCTCGGAAGAGTATGAAGATGAACAAAGCCCTGAAAAGATTATCGAGCTGTATGCGGAG
TGCATCAGGCTCTTTCACTCCATCGACATATCGGATTGTCCCTATACGAATAGCTTAGACAGCCGCTTAG
CCGAATTGGATTACTTACTGAATAACGATCTGGCCGATGTGGATTGCGAAAACTGGGAAGAAGACACTCC
ATTTAAAGATCCGCGCGAGCTGTATGATTTTTTAAAGACGGAAAAGCCCGAAGAGGAACTTGTCTTTTCC
CACGGCGACCTGGGAGACAGCAACATCTTTGTGAAAGATGGCAAAGTAAGTGGCTTTATTGATCTTGGGA
GAAGCGGCAGGGCGGACAAGTGGTATGACATTGCCTTCTGCGTCCGGTCGATCAGGGAGGATATCGGGGA
AGAACAGTATGTCGAGCTATTTTTTGACTTACTGGGGATCAAGCCTGATTGGGAGAAAATAAAATATTAT
ATTTTACTGGATGAATTGTTTTAGTACCTAGAATGCATGACCAAAATCCCTTAACGTGAGTTTTCGTTCC
ACTGAGCGTCAGACCCCGTAGAAAAGATCAAAGGATCTTCTTGAGATCCTTTTTTTCTGCGCGTAATCTG
CTGCTTGCAAACAAAAAAACCACCGCTACCAGCGGTGGTTTGTTTGCCGGATCAAGAGCTACCAACTCTT
TTTCCGAAGGTAACTGGCTTCAGCAGAGCGCAGATACCAAATACTGTCCTTCTAGTGTAGCCGTAGTTAG
GCCACCACTTCAAGAACTCTGTAGCACCGCCTACATACCTCGCTCTGCTAATCCTGTTACCAGTGGCTGC
TGCCAGTGGCGATAAGTCGTGTCTTACCGGGTTGGACTCAAGACGATAGTTACCGGATAAGGCGCAGCGG
TCGGGCTGAACGGGGGGTTCGTGCACACAGCCCAGCTTGGAGCGAACGACCTACACCGAACTGAGATACC
TACAGCGTGAGCTATGAGAAAGCGCCACGCTTCCCGAAGGGAGAAAGGCGGACAGGTATCCGGTAAGCGG
CAGGGTCGGAACAGGAGAGCGCACGAGGGAGCTTCCAGGGGGAAACGCCTGGTATCTTTATAGTCCTGTC
GGGTTTCGCCACCTCTGACTTGAGCGTCGATTTTTGTGATGCTCGTCAGGGGGGCGGAGCCTATGGAAAA
ACGCCAGCAACGCGGCCTTTTTACGGTTCCTGGCCTTTTGCTGGCCTTTTGCTCACATGTTCTTTCCTGC
GTTATCCCCTGATTCTGTGGATAACCGTATTACCGCCTTTGAGTGAGCTGATACCGCTCGCCGCAGCCGA
ACGACCGAGCGCAGCGAGTCAGTGAGCGAGGAAGCGGAAGAGCGCCTGATGCGGTATTTTCTCCTTACGC
ATCTGTGCGGTATTTCACACCGCATATGGTGCACTCTCAGTACAATCTGCTCTGATGCCGCATAGTTAAG
CCAGTATACACTCCGCTATCGCTACGTGACTGGGTCATGGCTGCGCCCCGACACCCGCCAACACCCGCTG
ACGCGCCCTGACGGGCTTGTCTGCTCCCGGCATCCGCTTACAGACAAGCTGTGACCGTCTCCGGGAGCTG
CATGTGTCAGAGGTTTTCACCGTCATCACCGAAACGCGCGAGGCAGGGTGCCTTGATGTGGGCGCCGGCG
GTCGAGTGGCGACGGCGCGGCTTGTCCGCGCCCTGGTAGATTGCCTGGCCGTAGGCCAGCCATTTTTGAG
CGGCCAGCGGCCGCGATAGGCCGACGCGAAGCGGCGGGGCGTAGGGAGCGCAGCGACCGAAGGGTAGGCG
CTTTTTGCAGCTCTTCGGCTGTGCGCTGGCCAGACAGTTATGCACAGGCCAGGCGGGTTTTAAGAGTTTT
AATAAGTTTTAAAGAGTTTTAGGCGGAAAAATCGCCTTTTTTCTCTTTTATATCAGTCACTTACATGTGT
GACCGGTTCCCAATGTACGGCTTTGGGTTCCCAATGTACGGGTTCCGGTTCCCAATGTACGGCTTTGGGT
TCCCAATGTACGTGCTATCCACAGGAAAGAGACCTTTTCGACCTTTTTCCCCTGCTAGGGCAATTTGCCC
TAGCATCTGCTCCGTACATTAGGAACCGGCGGATGCTTCGCCCTCGATCAGGTTGCGGTAGCGCATGACT
AGGATCGGGCCAGCCTGCCCCGCCTCCTCCTTCAAATCGTACTCCGGCAGGTCATTTGACCCGATCAGCT
TGCGCACGGTGAAACAGAACTTCTTGAACTCTCCGGCGCTGCCACTGCGTTCGTAGATCGTCTTGAACAA
CCATCTGGCTTCTGCCTTGCCTGCGGCGCGGCGTGCCAGGCGGTAGAGAAAACGGCCGATGCCGGGATCG
ATCAAAAAGTAATCGGGGTGAACCGTCAGCACGTCCGGGTTCTTGCCTTCTGTGATCTCGCGGTACATCC
AATCAGCTAGCTCGATCTCGATGTACTCCGGCCGCCCGGTTTCGCTCTTTACGATCTTGTAGCGGCTAAT
CAAGGCTTCACCCTCGGATACCGTCACCAGGCGGCCGTTCTTGGCCTTCTTCGTACGCTGCATGGCAACG
TGCGTGGTGTTTAACCGAATGCAGGTTTCTACCAGGTCGTCTTTCTGCTTTCCGCCATCGGCTCGCCGGC
AGAACTTGAGTACGTCCGCAACGTGTGGACGGAACACGCGGCCGGGCTTGTCTCCCTTCCCTTCCCGGTA
TCGGTTCATGGATTCGGTTAGATGGGAAACCGCCATCAGTACCAGGTCGTAATCCCACACACTGGCCATG
CCGGCCGGCCCTGCGGAAACCTCTACGTGCCCGTCTGGAAGCTCGTAGCGGATCACCTCGCCAGCTCGTC
GGTCACGCTTCGACAGACGGAAAACGGCCACGTCCATGATGCTGCGACTATCGCGGGTGCCCACGTCATA
GAGCATCGGAACGAAAAAATCTGGTTGCTCGTCGCCCTTGGGCGGCTTCCTAATCGACGGCGCACCGGCT
GCCGGCGGTTGCCGGGATTCTTTGCGGATTCGATCAGCGGCCGCTTGCCACGATTCACCGGGGCGTGCTT
CTGCCTCGATGCGTTGCCGCTGGGCGGCCTGCGCGGCCTTCAACTTCTCCACCAGGTCATCACCCAGCGC
CGCGCCGATTTGTACCGGGCCGGATGGTTTGCGACCGCTCACGCCGATTCCTCGGGCTTGGGGGTTCCAG
TGCCATTGCAGGGCCGGCAGGCAACCCAGCCGCTTACGCCTGGCCAACCGCCCGTTCCTCCACACATGGG
GCATTCCACGGCGTCGGTGCCTGGTTGTTCTTGATTTTCCATGCCGCCTCCTTTAGCCGCTAAAATTCAT
CTACTCATTTATTCATTTGCTCATTTACTCTGGTAGCTGCGCGATGTATTCAGATAGCAGCTCGGTAATG
GTCTTGCCTTGGCGTACCGCGTACATCTTCAGCTTGGTGTGATCCTCCGCCGGCAACTGAAAGTTGACCC
GCTTCATGGCTGGCGTGTCTGCCAGGCTGGCCAACGTTGCAGCCTTGCTGCTGCGTGCGCTCGGACGGCC
GGCACTTAGCGTGTTTGTGCTTTTGCTCATTTTCTCTTTACCTCATTAACTCAAATGAGTTTTGATTTAA
TTTCAGCGGCCAGCGCCTGGACCTCGCGGGCAGCGTCGCCCTCGGGTTCTGATTCAAGAACGGTTGTGCC
GGCGGCGGCAGTGCCTGGGTAGCTCACGCGCTGCGTGATACGGGACTCAAGAATGGGCAGCTCGTACCCG
GCCAGCGCCTCGGCAACCTCACCGCCGATGCGCGTGCCTTTGATCGCCCGCGACACGACAAAGGCCGCTT
GTAGCCTTCCATCCGTGACCTCAATGCGCTGCTTAACCAGCTCCACCAGGTCGGCGGTGGCCCATATGTC
GTAAGGGCTTGGCTGCACCGGAATCAGCACGAAGTCGGCTGCCTTGATCGCGGACACAGCCAAGTCCGCC
GCCTGGGGCGCTCCGTCGATCACTACGAAGTCGCGCCGGCCGATGGCCTTCACGTCGCGGTCAATCGTCG
GGCGGTCGATGCCGACAACGGTTAGCGGTTGATCTTCCCGCACGGCCGCCCAATCGCGGGCACTGCCCTG
GGGATCGGAATCGACTAACAGAACATCGGCCCCGGCGAGTTGCAGGGCGCGGGCTAGATGGGTTGCGATG
GTCGTCTTGCCTGACCCGCCTTTCTGGTTAAGTACAGCGATAACCTTCATGCGTTCCCCTTGCGTATTTG
TTTATTTACTCATCGCATCATATACGCAGCGACCGCATGACGCAAGCTGTTTTACTCAAATACACATCAC
CTTTTTAGACGGCGGCGCTCGGTTTCTTCAGCGGCCAAGCTGGCCGGCCAGGCCGCCAGCTTGGCATCAG
ACAAACCGGCCAGGATTTCATGCAGCCGCACGGTTGAGACGTGCGCGGGCGGCTCGAACACGTACCCGGC
CGCGATCATCTCCGCCTCGATCTCTTCGGTAATGAAAAACGGTTCGTCCTGGCCGTCCTGGTGCGGTTTC
ATGCTTGTTCCTCTTGGCGTTCATTCTCGGCGGCCGCCAGGGCGTCGGCCTCGGTCAATGCGTCCTCACG
GAAGGCACCGCGCCGCCTGGCCTCGGTGGGCGTCACTTCCTCGCTGCGCTCAAGTGCGCGGTACAGGGTC
GAGCGATGCACGCCAAGCAGTGCAGCCGCCTCTTTCACGGTGCGGCCTTCCTGGTCGATCAGCTCGCGGG
CGTGCGCGATCTGTGCCGGGGTGAGGGTAGGGCGGGGGCCAAACTTCACGCCTCGGGCCTTGGCGGCCTC
GCGCCCGCTCCGGGTGCGGTCGATGATTAGGGAACGCTCGAACTCGGCAATGCCGGCGAACACGGTCAAC
ACCATGCGGCCGGCCGGCGTGGTGGTGTCGGCCCACGGCTCTGCCAGGCTACGCAGGCCCGCGCCGGCCT
CCTGGATGCGCTCGGCAATGTCCAGTAGGTCGCGGGTGCTGCGGGCCAGGCGGTCTAGCCTGGTCACTGT
CACAACGTCGCCAGGGCGTAGGTGGTCAAGCATCCTGGCCAGCTCCGGGCGGTCGCGCCTGGTGCCGGTG
ATCTTCTCGGAAAACAGCTTGGTGCAGCCGGCCGCGTGCAGTTCGGCCCGTTGGTTGGTCAAGTCCTGGT
CGTCGGTGCTGACGCGGGCATAGCCCAGCAGGCCAGCGGCGGCGCTCTTGTTCATGGCGTAATGTCTCCG
GTTCTAGTCGCAAGTATTCTACTTTATGCGACTAAAACACGCGACAAGAAAACGCCAGGAAAAGGGCAGG
GCGGCAGCCTGTCGCGTAACTTAGGACTTGTGCGACATGTCGTTTTCAGAAGACGGCTGCACTGAACGTC
AGAAGCCGACTGCACTATAGCAGCGGAGGGGTTGGATCAAAGTACTTTGATCCCGAGGGGAACCCTGTGG
TTGGCATGCACATACAAATGGACGAACGGATAAACCTTTTCACGCCCTTTTAAATATCCGATTATTCTAA
TAAACGCTCTTTTCTCTTAGGTTTACCCGCCAATATATCCTGTCAAACACTGATAGTTTAAACTGAAGGC
GGGAAACGACAATCTGATCCAAGCTCAAGCTGCTCTAGCATTCGCCATTCAGGCTGCGCAACTGTTGGGA
AGGGCGATCGGTGCGGGCCTCTTCGCTATTACGCCAGCTGGCGAAAGGGGGATGTGCTGCAAGGCGATTA
AGTTGGGTAACGCCAGGGTTTTCCCAGTCACGACGTTGTAAAACGACGGCCAGTGCCAAGCTTGCATGCC
TGCAGGTCCTGCTGAGCCTCGACATGTTGTCGCAAAATTCGCCCTGGACCCGCCCAACGATTTGTCGTCA
CTGTCAAGGTTTGACCTGCACTTCATTTGGGGCCCACATACACCAAAAAAATGCTGCATAATTCTCGGGG
CAGCAAGTCGGTTACCCGGCCGCCGTGCTGGACCGGGTTGAATGGTGCCCGTAACTTTCGGTAGAGCGGA
CGGCCAATACTCAACTTCAAGGAATCTCACCCATGCGCGCCGGCGGGGAACCGGAGTTCCCTTCAGTGAG
CGTTATTAGTTCGCCGCTCGGTGTGTCGTAGATACTAGCCCCTGGGGCACTTTTGAAATTTGAATAAGAT
TTATGTAATCAGTCTTTTAGGTTTGACCGGTTCTGCCGCTTTTTTTAAAATTGGATTTGTAATAATAAAA
CGCAATTGTTTGTTATTGTGGCGCTCTATCATAGATGTCGCTATAAACCTATTCAGCACAATATATTGTT
TTCATTTTAATATTGTACATATAAGTAGTAGGGTACAATCAGTAAATTGAACGGAGAATATTATTCATAA
AAATACGATAGTAACGGGTGATATATTCATTAGAATGAACCGAAACCGGCGGTAAGGATCTGAGCTACAC
ATGCTCAGGTTTTTTACAACGTGCACAACAGAATTGAAAGCAAATATCATGCGATCATAGGCGTCTCGCA
TATCTCATTAAAGCAGGACTCTAGGGACTAGTCCCGGGTCTTAATTAAGTTTGCAAGCAGCAGATTACGC
GCAGAAAAAAAGGATCTCAAGAAGATCCTTTGGATCACAAAAAAAAGCCCGCTCATTAGGCGGGTTAAAT
TCCCGGGTACTGCAGTCGATTCATTAATGCAGGTTAACCTGGCTTATCGAAATTAATACGACTCACTATA
GGGAGACCGGCAGATCTGATCCCTACTCCAAAAATGTCAAAGATACAGTCTCAGAAGACCAAAGGGCTAT
TGAGACTTTTCAACAAAGGGTAATTTCGGGAAACCTCCTCGGATTCCATTGCCCAGCTATCTGTCACTTC
ATCGAAAGGACAGTAGAAAAGGAAGGTGGCTCCTACAAATGCCATCATTGCGATAAAGGAAAGGCTATCA
TTCAAGATGCCTCTGCCGACAGTGGTCCCAAAGATGGACCCCCACCCACGAGGAGCATCGTGGAAAAAGA
AGACGTTCCAACCACGTCTTCAAAGCAAGTGGATTGATGTGACATCTCCACTGACGTAAGGGATGACGCA
CAATCCCACCCCTACTCCAAAAATGTCAAAGATACAGTCTCAGAAGACCAAAGGGCTAT
Features (pLannotate 1.2.2; 28 found; start..end, strand, type, name):
      1..346     +  promoter       CaMV 35S promoter: strong constitutive promoter from cauliflower mosaic virus
    298..344     +  promoter       minimal CaMV 35S promoter: minimal 35S promoter from cauliflower mosaic virus
    507..683     +  polyA_signal   CaMV poly(A) signal: cauliflower mosaic virus polyadenylation signal
   1245..1263    -  promoter       SP6 promoter: promoter for bacteriophage SP6 RNA polymerase
   1328..1987    -  CDS            CmR: chloramphenicol acetyltransferase; cat; confers resistance to chloramphenicol
   1988..2024    -  promoter       cat promoter (fragment): promoter of the E. coli cat gene encoding chloramphenicol acetyltransferase
   2024..2052    -  promoter       tet promoter: E. coli promoter for tetracycline efflux protein gene
   2114..2281    -  rep_origin     ori (fragment): high-copy-number ColE1/pMB1/pBR322/pUC origin of replication
   2326..2706    +  promoter       MAS promoter: mannopine synthase promoter (Velten et al., 1984)
   2712..3260    +  CDS            bar: PAT_STRHY - Experimental evidence at protein level: Swiss-Prot protein existence level 1. Inactivates phosphinothricin (PPT) by transfer of an acetyl group from acetyl CoA. Can also acetylate demethylphosphinothricin but not PTT or glutamate. This enzyme is an effector of phosphinothricin tripeptide (PTT or bialaphos) resistance. From Streptomyces hygroscopicus. Introduced by genetic manipulation and expressed in glufosinate-tolerant maize by Dekalb Genetics.
   3273..3525    +  terminator     MAS terminator: mannopine synthase terminator
   3611..3635    -  misc_feature   LB T-DNA repeat: left border repeat from nopaline C58 T-DNA
   4060..4854    +  CDS            KanR: aminoglycoside phosphotransferase; aphA-3; confers resistance to kanamycin
   4941..5529    +  rep_origin     ori: high-copy-number ColE1/pMB1/pBR322/pUC origin of replication
   5715..5855    -  misc_feature   bom: basis of mobility region from pBR322
   5957..5996    -  CDS            rop (fragment): Rop protein, which maintains plasmids at low copy number; rop
   6199..6393    -  rep_origin     pVS1 oriV: origin of replication for the Pseudomonas plasmid pVS1 (Heeb et al., 2000)
   6459..7532    -  CDS            pVS1 RepA: replication protein from the Pseudomonas plasmid pVS1 (Heeb et al., 2000)
   7961..8590    -  CDS            pVS1 StaA: stability protein from the Pseudomonas plasmid pVS1 (Heeb et al., 2000)
   9150..9551    -  CDS            Y4CG_SINFN (fragment): Protein inferred from homology: Swiss-Prot protein existence level 3. From Sinorhizobium fredii (strain NBRC 101917 / NGR234).
   9891..9915    -  misc_feature   RB T-DNA repeat: right border repeat from nopaline C58 T-DNA
   9981..10135   -  CDS            lacZα (fragment): LacZα fragment of β-galactosidase; lacZ fragment
  10138..10158   -  misc_feature   MCS (fragment): pUC18/19 multiple cloning site
  10159..10866   -  terminator     OCS terminator: octopine synthase terminator
  10899..10940   -  rep_origin     ori (fragment): high-copy-number ColE1/pMB1/pBR322/pUC origin of replication
  11044..11062   +  promoter       T7 promoter: promoter for bacteriophage T7 RNA polymerase
  11131..11419   +  promoter       CaMV 35S promoter (fragment): strong constitutive promoter from cauliflower mosaic virus
  11422..11469   +  promoter       CaMV 35S promoter (enhanced) (fragment): cauliflower mosaic virus 35S promoter with a duplicated enhancer region
