[The description below was written by a language model from this plasmid's Addgene catalogue record and pLannotate feature annotations shown in this document.]
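Description:
pFGC5941-PacI-ath-STTM165/166-48nt is a binary T-DNA plant expression vector built on the pFGC5941-PacI backbone and designed to knock down the function of miR165 and miR166 in Arabidopsis thaliana. It replicates in E. coli through a high-copy ColE1/pUC-type origin (with the pBR322 bom region) and carries the pVS1 oriV, RepA and StaA functions that normally support replication and stable maintenance in Agrobacterium. Bacterial selection uses two markers: a backbone kanamycin resistance gene (aphA-3) and a chloramphenicol acetyltransferase gene that, according to the depositor, travels with the insert.

The payload is a roughly 2.8 kb PacI cassette described as containing a 2x35S promoter, the short tandem target mimic (STTM), a 35S terminator and CmR. In the annotated sequence, enhanced and duplicated CaMV 35S promoter segments span the circular origin and are followed by an unannotated gap and then the CaMV poly(A) signal; the STTM itself is not called as a feature, but it presumably lies in that gap. As the name indicates, an STTM comprises two miRNA-binding mimic sites, here for miR165/166, joined by a 48 nt spacer; the transcript sequesters the miRNAs and triggers their destruction, derepressing their targets. Fragments of a ColE1-type origin plus T7 and SP6 promoters flank the cassette and appear to be remnants of an intermediate cloning vector. An OCS terminator and lacZα/MCS remnants remain from the backbone near the right border. The cassette lies between the nopaline-type left and right border repeats. Also within the borders is a bar gene (phosphinothricin acetyltransferase) under the mannopine synthase promoter and terminator, which allows Basta selection of transformed plants. The construct is used for loss-of-function studies of this miRNA family.
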