Addgene plasmid #84091: pFGC5941-PacI-ath-STTM165/166-48nt
Purpose: target miRNA165/166 for destruction in Arabidopsis thaliana
Depositing lab: Guiliang Tang. Depositing organization: Michigan Technological University. Publication: Construction of short tandem target mimic (STTM) to block the functions of plant and animal microRNAs. Tang G, Yan J, Gu Y, Qiao M, Fan R, Mao Y, Tang X. Methods. 2012 Oct;58(2):118-25. doi: 10.1016/j.ymeth.2012.10.006. Epub 2012 Oct 23. PubMed 23098881.
Backbone
  Vector backbone: pFGC5941-PacI
  Backbone manufacturer: Guiliang Tang (Addgene plasmid # 44182)
  Backbone size w/o insert (bp): 8608
  Vector type: Plant Expression
  Selectable markers: Basta
Growth in bacteria
  Bacterial resistance: Chloramphenicol and Kanamycin, 25 & 50 μg/mL
  Growth temperature: 37°C
  Growth strain: DH5alpha
  Copy number: High Copy
Gene/Insert
  Gene/Insert name: STTM165/166
  Species: A. thaliana (mustard weed)
  Insert size (bp): 2846
  Promoter: 2x35S
  Cloning method: Restriction Enzyme; 5′ cloning site PacI (not destroyed); 3′ cloning site PacI (not destroyed)
  Sequencing primers: 5′ CACTATCCTTCGCAAGACCCTTCC; 3′ CAACACATGAGCGAAACCCTATAA
Terms and licenses: Academic/Nonprofit Terms; Industry Terms: Not Available to Industry
Depositor comments: The insert within this plasmid contains a 2x35S promoter, STTM, T35S and CmR.
How to cite: pFGC5941-PacI-ath-STTM165/166-48nt was a gift from Guiliang Tang (Addgene plasmid # 84091 ; http://n2t.net/addgene:84091 ; RRID:Addgene_84091)
