>Addgene plasmid #84091 | pFGC5941-PacI-ath-STTM165/166-48nt | depositor partial sequence | sequence record 160647 | STTM
GGGGGATGAAGCTACCTGGTCCGAGTTGTTGTTGTTATGGTCTAATTTAAATATGGTCTAAAGAAGAAGA
ATGGGGAATGAAGCTACCTGGTCCGA
